Addgene plasmid #128905: JB94
Purpose: mammalian expression, proximity labelling, mitochondrial relocalisation
Depositing lab: Sean Munro. Depositing organization: MRC Laboratory of Molecular Biology. Publication: In vivo identification of GTPase interactors by mitochondrial relocalization and proximity biotinylation. Gillingham AK, Bertram J, Begum F, Munro S. Elife. 2019 Jul 11;8. pii: 45916. doi: 10.7554/eLife.45916. PubMed 31294692.
Backbone
  Vector backbone: cDNA3.8
  Vector type: Mammalian Expression
Growth in bacteria
  Bacterial resistance: Ampicillin, 100 μg/mL
  Growth temperature: 37°C
  Growth strain: DH5alpha
  Copy number: High Copy
Gene/Insert
  Gene/Insert name: Rab7ATN-BirA*-HA-MAO
  Species: H. sapiens (human)
  Entrez Gene: RAB7A (a.k.a. CMT2B, PRO2706, RAB7)
  Cloning method: Restriction Enzyme; 5′ cloning site Unknown (unknown if destroyed); 3′ cloning site Unknown (unknown if destroyed)
Terms and licenses: Academic/Nonprofit Terms; Industry Terms: Not Available to Industry
Depositor comments: Please visit https://www.biorxiv.org/content/10.1101/553206v2 for bioRxiv preprint.
How to cite: JB94 was a gift from Sean Munro (Addgene plasmid # 128905 ; http://n2t.net/addgene:128905 ; RRID:Addgene_128905)
