[The description below was written by a language model from this plasmid's Addgene catalogue record and pLannotate feature annotations shown in this document.]
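Description:
JB94 is a mammalian expression plasmid built on a backbone recorded as cDNA3.8, whose feature layout resembles the pcDNA3 family. It is propagated in E. coli through a high-copy ColE1/pUC-type origin with ampicillin selection from the β-lactamase gene. It also carries an f1 phage origin. A separate cassette, with the SV40 early promoter driving the neo (nptII) gene and ending in an SV40 polyadenylation signal, would allow G418-type selection of transfected mammalian cells. Small remnants annotated as bom, lac promoter/operator, lacI, ble and a short HIV-1 LTR-like stretch appear to be backbone fragments rather than functional payload.

The expression unit uses the CMV immediate-early enhancer and promoter, followed by a T7 promoter, to drive a single fusion open reading frame that ends at the bovine growth hormone polyadenylation signal. The fusion consists of human RAB7A, the promiscuous biotin ligase BirA(R118G) (BirA*, as used in BioID), an HA epitope tag named in the insert but not separately annotated, and a short C-terminal fragment of human monoamine oxidase A. The "TN" in the insert name suggests a nucleotide-binding mutant form of Rab7A, probably the GDP-locked type, but the record does not define the substitution. The stated purpose indicates that the MAO segment relocalises the fusion to mitochondria, placing the GTPase at an ectopic site. There, BirA* biotinylates nearby proteins, so interactors recruited by the GTPase can be captured and identified. The construct belongs to an approach for finding GTPase interactors in living cells by combining mitochondrial relocalisation with proximity biotinylation.
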