Features (pLannotate 1.2.2; 22 found; start..end, strand, type, name):
     28..80      -  misc_feature   bom (fragment): basis of mobility region from pBR322
    235..614     +  enhancer       CMV enhancer: human cytomegalovirus immediate early enhancer
    615..818     +  promoter       CMV promoter: human cytomegalovirus (CMV) immediate early promoter
    814..847     +  LTR            5' LTR (truncated) (fragment): truncated 5' long terminal repeat (LTR) from HIV-1
    863..881     +  promoter       T7 promoter: promoter for bacteriophage T7 RNA polymerase
    913..1524    +  CDS            RAB7A: RAB7A_HUMAN - Also known as RAB7. Experimental evidence at protein level: Swiss-Prot protein existence level 1. Small GTPase which cycles between active GTP-bound and inactive GDP-bound states. In its active state, binds to a variety of effector proteins playing a key role in the regulation of endo- lysosomal trafficking. Governs early-to-late endosomal maturation, microtubule minus-end as well as plus-end directed endosomal migration and positioning, and endosome-lysosome transport through different protein-protein interaction cascades. Plays a central role, not only in endosomal traffic, but
   1561..2520    +  CDS            BirA(R118G): promiscuous R118G mutant of the E. coli biotin protein ligase (Cronan, 2005) also known as BirA* or BioID
   2587..2727    +  CDS            MAOA (fragment): AOFA_HUMAN - Experimental evidence at protein level: Swiss-Prot protein existence level 1. Catalyzes the oxidative deamination of biogenic and xenobiotic amines and has important functions in the metabolism of neuroactive and vasoactive amines in the central nervous system and peripheral tissues. MAOA preferentially oxidizes biogenic amines such as 5-hydroxytryptamine (5-HT), norepinephrine and epinephrine. From Homo sapiens (Human).
   2803..3027    +  polyA_signal   bGH poly(A) signal: bovine growth hormone polyadenylation signal
   3031..3052    +  promoter       SV40 promoter (fragment): SV40 enhancer and early promoter
   3073..3501    +  rep_origin     f1 ori (sequence partly withheld): f1 bacteriophage origin of replication; arrow indicates direction of (+) strand synthesis
   3515..3844    +  promoter       SV40 promoter: SV40 enhancer and early promoter
   3911..4702    +  CDS            neo: KKA2_KLEPN - Also known as kan, nptII. Experimental evidence at protein level: Swiss-Prot protein existence level 1. Resistance to kanamycin, neomycin, paromomycin, ribostamycin, butirosin and gentamicin B. From Klebsiella pneumoniae.
   4726..4884    +  CDS            ble (fragment): BLE_KLEPN - Experimental evidence at protein level: Swiss-Prot protein existence level 1. Binding protein with a strong affinity to the bleomycin family of antibiotics. Binds to CL990; an antimitotic-antibiotic compound. From Klebsiella pneumoniae.
   4879..5000    +  polyA_signal   SV40 poly(A) signal: SV40 polyadenylation signal
   5073..5089    -  protein_bind   lac operator: The lac repressor binds to the lac operator to inhibit transcription in E. coli. This inhibition can be relieved by adding lactose or isopropyl-β-D-thiogalactopyranoside (IPTG). lac repressor encoded by lacI
   5097..5127    -  promoter       lac promoter: promoter for the E. coli lac operon
   5142..5163    -  protein_bind   CAP binding site: CAP binding activates transcription in the presence of cAMP. E. coli catabolite activator protein
   5176..5268    -  CDS            lacI (fragment): lac repressor; lacI; The lac repressor binds to the lac operator to inhibit transcription in E. coli. This inhibition can be relieved by adding lactose or isopropyl-β-D-thiogalactopyranoside (IPTG).
   5451..6039    -  rep_origin     ori: high-copy-number ColE1/pMB1/pBR322/pUC origin of replication
   6210..7070    -  CDS            AmpR: β-lactamase; bla; confers resistance to ampicillin, carbenicillin, and related antibiotics
   7071..7175    -  promoter       AmpR promoter: bla
>Addgene plasmid #128905 | JB94 | addgene full sequence | sequence record 254192 | Addgene NGS Result
GACGGATCGGGAGATCTCCCGATCCCCTATGGTGCACTCTCAGTACAATCTGCTCTGATGCCGCATAGTT
AAGCCAGTATCTGCTCCCTGCTTGTGTGTTGGAGGTCGCTGAGTAGTGCGCGAGCAAAATTTAAGCTACA
ACAAGGCAAGGCTTGACCGACAATTGCATGAAGAATCTGCTTAGGGTTAGGCGTTTTGCGCTGCTTCGCG
ATGTACGGGCCAGATATACGCGTTGACATTGATTATTGACTAGTTATTAATAGTAATCAATTACGGGGTC
ATTAGTTCATAGCCCATATATGGAGTTCCGCGTTACATAACTTACGGTAAATGGCCCGCCTGGCTGACCG
CCCAACGACCCCCGCCCATTGACGTCAATAATGACGTATGTTCCCATAGTAACGCCAATAGGGACTTTCC
ATTGACGTCAATGGGTGGAGTATTTACGGTAAACTGCCCACTTGGCAGTACATCAAGTGTATCATATGCC
AAGTACGCCCCCTATTGACGTCAATGACGGTAAATGGCCCGCCTGGCATTATGCCCAGTACATGACCTTA
TGGGACTTTCCTACTTGGCAGTACATCTACGTATTAGTCATCGCTATTACCATGGTGATGCGGTTTTGGC
AGTACATCAATGGGCGTGGATAGCGGTTTGACTCACGGGGATTTCCAAGTCTCCACCCCATTGACGTCAA
TGGGAGTTTGTTTTGGCACCAAAATCAACGGGACTTTCCAAAATGTCGTAACAACTCCGCCCCATTGACG
CAAATGGGCGGTAGGCGTGTACGGTGGGAGGTCTATATAAGCAGAGCTCTCTGGCTAACTAGAGAACCCA
CTGCTTACTGGCTTATCGAAATTAATACGACTCACTATAGGGAGACCCAAGCTGGCTAGCAAGCTTACCG
GTATGACCTCTAGGAAGAAAGTGTTGCTGAAGGTTATCATCCTGGGAGATTCTGGAGTCGGGAAGAACTC
ACTCATGAACCAGTATGTGAATAAGAAATTCAGCAATCAGTACAAAGCCACAATAGGAGCTGACTTTCTG
ACCAAGGAGGTGATGGTGGATGACAGGCTAGTCACAATGCAGATATGGGACACAGCAGGACAGGAACGGT
TCCAGTCTCTCGGTGTGGCCTTCTACAGAGGTGCAGACTGCTGCGTTCTGGTATTTGATGTGACTGCCCC
CAACACATTCAAAACCCTAGATAGCTGGAGAGATGAGTTTCTCATCCAGGCCAGTCCCCGAGATCCTGAA
AACTTCCCATTTGTTGTGTTGGGAAACAAGATTGACCTCGAAAACAGACAAGTGGCCACAAAGCGGGCAC
AGGCCTGGTGCTACAGCAAAAACAACATTCCCTACTTTGAGACCAGTGCCAAGGAGGCCATCAACGTGGA
GCAGGCGTTCCAGACGATTGCACGGAATGCACTTAAGCAGGAAACGGAGGTGGAGCTGTACAACGAATTT
CCTGAACCTATCAAACTGGACAAGAATGACCGGGCCAAGGCCTCGGCAGAAAGCCCGCGGGAATTCGGAG
CCGGAGCTGGTACCATGGACAAGGACAACACCGTGCCCCTGAAGCTGATCGCCCTGCTGGCCAACGGCGA
GTTCCACTCTGGCGAGCAGCTGGGAGAGACCCTGGGAATGAGCAGAGCCGCCATCAACAAGCACATCCAG
ACACTGAGAGACTGGGGAGTGGACGTGTTCACCGTGCCTGGCAAGGGCTACAGCCTGCCTGAGCCTATCC
AGCTGCTGAACGCCAAGCAGATCCTGGGACAGCTGGATGGCGGAAGCGTGGCCGTGCTGCCTGTGATCGA
CTCCACCAATCAGTACCTGCTGGACAGAATCGGAGAGCTGAAGTCCGGCGACGCCTGCATCGCCGAGTAC
CAGCAGGCTGGCAGAGGAGGCAGAGGACGGAAGTGGTTCAGCCCATTCGGAGCCAACCTGTACCTGTCCA
TGTTCTGGAGACTGGAGCAGGGACCTGCTGCTGCCATCGGACTGAGTCTGGTGATCGGAATCGTGATGGC
CGAGGTGCTGAGAAAGCTGGGAGCCGACAAGGTGAGAGTGAAGTGGCCTAATGACCTGTACCTCCAGGAC
CGCAAGCTGGCTGGCATCCTGGTGGAGCTGACAGGCAAGACAGGCGATGCCGCTCAGATCGTGATCGGAG
CCGGAATCAACATGGCCATGAGAAGAGTGGAGGAGAGCGTGGTGAACCAGGGCTGGATCACCCTGCAGGA
GGCTGGCATCAACCTGGACCGGAACACCCTGGCCGCCATGCTGATCAGAGAGCTGAGAGCCGCTCTGGAG
CTGTTCGAGCAGGAGGGACTGGCTCCTTACCTGAGCAGATGGGAGAAGCTGGACAACTTCATCAACAGAC
CTGTGAAGCTGATCATCGGCGACAAGGAAATCTTCGGCATCTCCAGAGGAATCGACAAGCAGGGAGCTCT
GCTGCTGGAGCAGGACGGAATCATCAAGCCCTGGATGGGCGGAGAAATCTCCCTGAGAAGCGCAGAGAAG
GGATCCGTCGACGGAGCCGGTGCTGGCGCATACCCCTACGACGTGCCCGACTACGCAGGCTCCGCAGTTC
CAGCGGTAGAAATCACCCACACCTTCTGGGAAAGGAACCTGCCCTCTGTTTCTGGCCTGCTGAAGATCAT
TGGATTTTCCACATCAGTAACTGCCCTGGGGTTTGTGCTGTACAAATACAAGCTCCTGCCACGGTCTTGA
CCCGGGGATATCCAGCACAGTGGCGGCCGCTCGAGTCTAGAGGGCCCGTTTAAACCCGCTGATCAGCCTC
GACTGTGCCTTCTAGTTGCCAGCCATCTGTTGTTTGCCCCTCCCCCGTGCCTTCCTTGACCCTGGAAGGT
GCCACTCCCACTGTCCTTTCCTAATAAAATGAGGAAATTGCATCGCATTGTCTGAGTAGGTGTCATTCTA
TTCTGGGGGGTGGGGTGGGGCAGGACAGCAAGGGGGAGGATTGGGAAGACAATAGCAGGCATGCTGGGGA
TGCGGTGGGCTCTATGGCTTCTGAGGCGGAAAGAACCAGCTGGGGCTCTAGGGGGTATCCCC
[124 nt withheld, positions 3073-3196]
C
[91 nt withheld, positions 3198-3288]
A
[49 nt withheld, positions 3290-3338]
CCTTTGACGTTGGAGTCCACGTTCTTT
[37 nt withheld, positions 3366-3402]
ACCCTATCTCGGTCTATTCTTTTGATTTATAAGGGATTTTGCCGATTTCGGCCTATTGGTTAAAAAATGA
GCTGATTTAACAAAAATTTAACGCGAATTAATTCTGTGGAATGTGTGTCAGTTAGGGTGTGGAAAGTCCC
CAGGCTCCCCAGCAGGCAGAAGTATGCAAAGCATGCATCTCAATTAGTCAGCAACCAGGTGTGGAAAGTC
CCCAGGCTCCCCAGCAGGCAGAAGTATGCAAAGCATGCATCTCAATTAGTCAGCAACCATAGTCCCGCCC
CTAACTCCGCCCATCCCGCCCCTAACTCCGCCCAGTTCCGCCCATTCTCCGCCCCATGGCTGACTAATTT
TTTTTATTTATGCAGAGGCCGAGGCCGCCTCTGCCTCTGAGCTATTCCAGAAGTAGTGAGGAGGCTTTTT
TGGAGGCCTAGGCTTTTGCAAAAAGCTCCCGGGAGCTTGTATATCCATTTTCGGATCTGATCAAGAGACA
GGATGAGGATCGTTTCGCATGATTGAACAAGATGGATTGCACGCAGGTTCTCCGGCCGCTTGGGTGGAGA
GGCTATTCGGCTATGACTGGGCACAACAGACAATCGGCTGCTCTGATGCCGCCGTGTTCCGGCTGTCAGC
GCAGGGGCGCCCGGTTCTTTTTGTCAAGACCGACCTGTCCGGTGCCCTGAATGAACTGCAGGACGAGGCA
GCGCGGCTATCGTGGCTGGCCACGACGGGCGTTCCTTGCGCAGCTGTGCTCGACGTTGTCACTGAAGCGG
GAAGGGACTGGCTGCTATTGGGCGAAGTGCCGGGGCAGGATCTCCTGTCATCTCACCTTGCTCCTGCCGA
GAAAGTATCCATCATGGCTGATGCAATGCGGCGGCTGCATACGCTTGATCCGGCTACCTGCCCATTCGAC
CACCAAGCGAAACATCGCATCGAGCGAGCACGTACTCGGATGGAAGCCGGTCTTGTCGATCAGGATGATC
TGGACGAAGAGCATCAGGGGCTCGCGCCAGCCGAACTGTTCGCCAGGCTCAAGGCGCGCATGCCCGACGG
CGAGGATCTCGTCGTGACCCATGGCGATGCCTGCTTGCCGAATATCATGGTGGAAAATGGCCGCTTTTCT
GGATTCATCGACTGTGGCCGGCTGGGTGTGGCGGACCGCTATCAGGACATAGCGTTGGCTACCCGTGATA
TTGCTGAAGAGCTTGGCGGCGAATGGGCTGACCGCTTCCTCGTGCTTTACGGTATCGCCGCTCCCGATTC
GCAGCGCATCGCCTTCTATCGCCTTCTTGACGAGTTCTTCTGAGCGGGACTCTGGGGTTCGAAATGACCG
ACCAAGCGACGCCCAACCTGCCATCACGAGATTTCGATTCCACCGCCGCCTTCTATGAAAGGTTGGGCTT
CGGAATCGTTTTCCGGGACGCCGGCTGGATGATCCTCCAGCGCGGGGATCTCATGCTGGAGTTCTTCGCC
CACCCCAACTTGTTTATTGCAGCTTATAATGGTTACAAATAAAGCAATAGCATCACAAATTTCACAAATA
AAGCATTTTTTTCACTGCATTCTAGTTGTGGTTTGTCCAAACTCATCAATGTATCTTATCATGTCTGTAT
ACCGTCGACCTCTAGCTAGAGCTTGGCGTAATCATGGTCATAGCTGTTTCCTGTGTGAAATTGTTATCCG
CTCACAATTCCACACAACATACGAGCCGGAAGCATAAAGTGTAAAGCCTGGGGTGCCTAATGAGTGAGCT
AACTCACATTAATTGCGTTGCGCTCACTGCCCGCTTTCCAGTCGGGAAACCTGTCGTGCCAGCTGCATTA
ATGAATCGGCCAACGCGCGGGGAGAGGCGGTTTGCGTATTGGGCGCTCTTCCGCTTCCTCGCTCACTGAC
TCGCTGCGCTCGGTCGTTCGGCTGCGGCGAGCGGTATCAGCTCACTCAAAGGCGGTAATACGGTTATCCA
CAGAATCAGGGGATAACGCAGGAAAGAACATGTGAGCAAAAGGCCAGCAAAAGGCCAGGAACCGTAAAAA
GGCCGCGTTGCTGGCGTTTTTCCATAGGCTCCGCCCCCCTGACGAGCATCACAAAAATCGACGCTCAAGT
CAGAGGTGGCGAAACCCGACAGGACTATAAAGATACCAGGCGTTTCCCCCTGGAAGCTCCCTCGTGCGCT
CTCCTGTTCCGACCCTGCCGCTTACCGGATACCTGTCCGCCTTTCTCCCTTCGGGAAGCGTGGCGCTTTC
TCATAGCTCACGCTGTAGGTATCTCAGTTCGGTGTAGGTCGTTCGCTCCAAGCTGGGCTGTGTGCACGAA
CCCCCCGTTCAGCCCGACCGCTGCGCCTTATCCGGTAACTATCGTCTTGAGTCCAACCCGGTAAGACACG
ACTTATCGCCACTGGCAGCAGCCACTGGTAACAGGATTAGCAGAGCGAGGTATGTAGGCGGTGCTACAGA
GTTCTTGAAGTGGTGGCCTAACTACGGCTACACTAGAAGAACAGTATTTGGTATCTGCGCTCTGCTGAAG
CCAGTTACCTTCGGAAAAAGAGTTGGTAGCTCTTGATCCGGCAAACAAACCACCGCTGGTAGCGGTGGTT
TTTTTGTTTGCAAGCAGCAGATTACGCGCAGAAAAAAAGGATCTCAAGAAGATCCTTTGATCTTTTCTAC
GGGGTCTGACGCTCAGTGGAACGAAAACTCACGTTAAGGGATTTTGGTCATGAGATTATCAAAAAGGATC
TTCACCTAGATCCTTTTAAATTAAAAATGAAGTTTTAAATCAATCTAAAGTATATATGAGTAAACTTGGT
CTGACAGTTACCAATGCTTAATCAGTGAGGCACCTATCTCAGCGATCTGTCTATTTCGTTCATCCATAGT
TGCCTGACTCCCCGTCGTGTAGATAACTACGATACGGGAGGGCTTACCATCTGGCCCCAGTGCTGCAATG
ATACCGCGAGACCCACGCTCACCGGCTCCAGATTTATCAGCAATAAACCAGCCAGCCGGAAGGGCCGAGC
GCAGAAGTGGTCCTGCAACTTTATCCGCCTCCATCCAGTCTATTAATTGTTGCCGGGAAGCTAGAGTAAG
TAGTTCGCCAGTTAATAGTTTGCGCAACGTTGTTGCCATTGCTACAGGCATCGTGGTGTCACGCTCGTCG
TTTGGTATGGCTTCATTCAGCTCCGGTTCCCAACGATCAAGGCGAGTTACATGATCCCCCATGTTGTGCA
AAAAAGCGGTTAGCTCCTTCGGTCCTCCGATCGTTGTCAGAAGTAAGTTGGCCGCAGTGTTATCACTCAT
GGTTATGGCAGCACTGCATAATTCTCTTACTGTCATGCCATCCGTAAGATGCTTTTCTGTGACTGGTGAG
TACTCAACCAAGTCATTCTGAGAATAGTGTATGCGGCGACCGAGTTGCTCTTGCCCGGCGTCAATACGGG
ATAATACCGCGCCACATAGCAGAACTTTAAAAGTGCTCATCATTGGAAAACGTTCTTCGGGGCGAAAACT
CTCAAGGATCTTACCGCTGTTGAGATCCAGTTCGATGTAACCCACTCGTGCACCCAACTGATCTTCAGCA
TCTTTTACTTTCACCAGCGTTTCTGGGTGAGCAAAAACAGGAAGGCAAAATGCCGCAAAAAAGGGAATAA
GGGCGACACGGAAATGTTGAATACTCATACTCTTCCTTTTTCAATATTATTGAAGCATTTATCAGGGTTA
TTGTCTCATGAGCGGATACATATTTGAATGTATTTAGAAAAATAAACAAATAGGGGTTCCGCGCACATTT
CCCCGAAAAGTGCCACCTGACGTC
